Addgene plasmid #57824: pLKO5.sgRNA.EFS.tRFP657
Purpose: Lentiviral Vector for Sp sgRNA delivery without SpCas9, tagRFP657, EFS Promoter driven
Depositing lab: Benjamin Ebert. Depositing organization: Brigham and Women's Hospital. Publication: Generation of mouse models of myeloid malignancy with combinatorial genetic lesions using CRISPR-Cas9 genome editing. Heckl D, Kowalczyk MS, Yudovich D, Belizaire R, Puram RV, McConkey ME, Thielke A, Aster JC, Regev A, Ebert BL. Nat Biotechnol. 2014 Jun 22. doi: 10.1038/nbt.2951. PubMed 24952903.
Backbone
  Vector backbone: pLKO.005
  Total vector size (bp): 7396
  Vector type: Lentiviral, CRISPR
Growth in bacteria
  Bacterial resistance: Ampicillin, 100 μg/mL
  Growth temperature: 37°C
  Growth strain: Stbl3
  Copy number: High Copy
Gene/Insert 1
  Gene/Insert name: sgRNA
  Insert size (bp): 75
Gene/Insert 2
  Gene/Insert name: EFS (alt name: short EF1-alpha promoter)
  Insert size (bp): 250
Gene/Insert 3
  Gene/Insert name: tagRFP657
  Species: Synthetic
  Insert size (bp): 700
Terms and licenses: Academic/Nonprofit Terms; Industry Terms: Not Available to Industry
Depositor comments: Use BsmBI sites for sgRNA cloning. Note that this plasmid does NOT contain the 1.9kb stuffer from the pLKO.005 vector backbone.
How to cite: pLKO5.sgRNA.EFS.tRFP657 was a gift from Benjamin Ebert (Addgene plasmid # 57824 ; http://n2t.net/addgene:57824 ; RRID:Addgene_57824)
