[The description below was written by a language model from this plasmid's Addgene catalogue record and the feature table of its GenBank file.]
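Description:
pLKO5.sgRNA.EFS.tRFP657 is a 7.4 kb lentiviral CRISPR vector built on the pLKO.005 backbone. It delivers a Streptococcus pyogenes single guide RNA together with a far-red fluorescent marker and carries no Cas9 of its own. In bacteria it is maintained through a high-copy ColE1/pUC-type origin and selected with ampicillin via the bla gene. An f1 origin and an SV40 origin are also annotated in the backbone.

The viral genome is arranged as a self-inactivating HIV-1 transfer vector. An RSV promoter replaces the U3 region of the truncated 5' LTR to drive genomic RNA production in packaging cells. It is followed by the Psi packaging signal, the Rev response element, a cPPT/CTS, and a U3-deleted 3' LTR with a downstream SV40 polyadenylation signal.

Two expression units sit between the LTRs. A human U6 RNA polymerase III promoter lies upstream of the SpCas9 gRNA scaffold, and guide sequences are inserted between them using BsmBI sites. The depositor notes that the 1.9 kb stuffer found in the parental pLKO.005 backbone is absent here. Downstream, the short EF1-alpha (EFS) core promoter drives TagRFP657, a monomeric mKate-derived protein emitting at about 657 nm, and a WPRE follows to enhance transcript expression.

Because no mammalian drug-resistance gene is annotated, transduced cells are identified or sorted by far-red fluorescence. Editing requires SpCas9 supplied separately, for example from a Cas9-expressing cell or a second vector. The associated publication used CRISPR-Cas9 editing to generate mouse models of myeloid malignancy with combinatorial genetic lesions. A spectrally distinct reporter would help track guides alongside other fluorescently marked vectors, although the record does not state this.
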