LOCUS       Exported 7396 bp ds-DNA circular SYN 12-MAY-2021
DEFINITION  Lentiviral Vector for Sp sgRNA delivery without SpCas9, tagRFP657,
            EFS Promoter driven.
ACCESSION   .
VERSION     .
KEYWORDS    pLKO5.sgRNA.EFS.tRFP657
SOURCE      synthetic DNA construct
  ORGANISM  synthetic DNA construct
REFERENCE   1 (bases 1 to 7396)
  AUTHORS   Heckl D, Kowalczyk MS, Yudovich D, Belizaire R, Puram RV, McConkey
            ME, Thielke A, Aster JC, Regev A, Ebert BL
  TITLE     Generation of mouse models of myeloid malignancy with combinatorial
            genetic lesions using CRISPR-Cas9 genome editing.
  JOURNAL   Nat Biotechnol. 2014 Jun 22. doi: 10.1038/nbt.2951.
  PUBMED    24952903
REFERENCE   2 (bases 1 to 7396)
  AUTHORS   .
  TITLE     Direct Submission
  JOURNAL   Exported May 12, 2021 from SnapGene Server 1.1.58
            http://www.snapgene.com
FEATURES             Location/Qualifiers
     source          1..7396
                     /organism="synthetic DNA construct"
                     /mol_type="other DNA"
     promoter        5..231
                     /label=RSV promoter
                     /note="Rous sarcoma virus enhancer/promoter"
     LTR             232..412
                     /label=5' LTR (truncated)
                     /note="truncated 5' long terminal repeat (LTR) from HIV-1"
     misc_feature    459..584
                     /label=HIV-1 Psi
                     /note="packaging signal of human immunodeficiency virus
                     type 1"
     misc_feature    1077..1310
                     /label=RRE
                     /note="The Rev response element (RRE) of HIV-1 allows for
                     Rev-dependent mRNA export from the nucleus to the
                     cytoplasm."
     CDS             1495..1539
                     /codon_start=1
                     /product="antigenic peptide corresponding to amino acids
                     655 to 669 of the HIV envelope protein gp41 (Lutje Hulsik
                     et al., 2013)"
                     /label=gp41 peptide
                     /note="recognized by the 2H10 single-chain llama nanobody"
                     /translation="KNEQELLELDKWASL"
     promoter        1717..1957
                     /label=U6 promoter
                     /note="RNA polymerase III promoter for human U6 snRNA"
     primer_bind     1717..1737
                     /label=hU6-F
                     /note="Human U6 promoter, forward primer"
     primer_bind     1888..1907
                     /label=LKO.1 5'
                     /note="Human U6 promoter, forward primer"
     misc_RNA        1984..2059
                     /label=gRNA scaffold
                     /note="guide RNA scaffold for the Streptococcus pyogenes
                     CRISPR/Cas9 system"
     misc_feature    2107..2224
                     /label=cPPT/CTS
                     /note="central polypurine tract and central termination
                     sequence of HIV-1"
     promoter        2293..2504
                     /label=EF-1-alpha core promoter
                     /note="core promoter for human elongation factor
                     EF-1-alpha"
     CDS             2530..3231
                     /codon_start=1
                     /product="far-red monomeric fluorescent protein with an
                     emission peak at 657 nm (Morozova et al., 2010)"
                     /label=TagRFP657
                     /note="derived from mKate"
                     /translation="MSELITENMHMKLYMEGTVNNHHFKCTSEGEGKPYEGTQTQRIKV
                     VEGGPLPFAFDILATSFMYGSHTFINHTQGIPDFWKQSFPEGFTWERVTTYEDGGVLTA
                     TQDTSLQDGCLIYNVKIRGVNFPSNGPVMQKKTLGWEAHTEMLYPADGGLEGRTALALK
                     LVGGGHLICNFKTTYRSKKPAKNLKMPGVYYVDYRLERIKEADKETYVEQHEVAVARYC
                     DLPSKLGHKLN"
     misc_feature    3253..3841
                     /label=WPRE
                     /note="woodchuck hepatitis virus posttranscriptional
                     regulatory element"
     primer_bind     complement(3306..3326)
                     /label=WPRE-R
                     /note="WPRE, reverse primer"
     CDS             complement(3724..3735)
                     /codon_start=1
                     /product="Factor Xa recognition and cleavage site"
                     /label=Factor Xa site
                     /translation="IEGR"
     LTR             3913..4146
                     /label=3' LTR (Delta-U3)
                     /note="self-inactivating 3' long terminal repeat (LTR) from
                     HIV-1"
     polyA_signal    4224..4345
                     /label=SV40 poly(A) signal
                     /note="SV40 polyadenylation signal"
     primer_bind     complement(4261..4280)
                     /label=SV40pA-R
                     /note="SV40 polyA, reverse primer"
     primer_bind     4315..4334
                     /label=EBV-rev
                     /note="SV40 polyA terminator, reverse primer"
     rep_origin      4385..4520
                     /label=SV40 ori
                     /note="SV40 origin of replication"
     primer_bind     4447..4466
                     /label=SV40pro-F
                     /note="SV40 promoter/origin, forward primer"
     primer_bind     complement(4540..4559)
                     /label=T7
                     /note="T7 promoter, forward primer"
     promoter        complement(4541..4559)
                     /label=T7 promoter
                     /note="promoter for bacteriophage T7 RNA polymerase"
     primer_bind     complement(4569..4586)
                     /label=M13 Forward
                     /note="In lacZ gene. Also called M13-F20 or M13 (-21)
                     Forward"
     primer_bind     complement(4569..4585)
                     /label=M13 fwd
                     /note="common sequencing primer, one of multiple similar
                     variants"
     primer_bind     complement(4578..4600)
                     /label=M13/pUC Forward
                     /note="In lacZ gene"
     rep_origin      4727..5182
                     /direction=RIGHT
                     /label=f1 ori
                     /note="f1 bacteriophage origin of replication; arrow
                     indicates direction of (+) strand synthesis"
     primer_bind     complement(4814..4833)
                     /label=F1ori-R
                     /note="F1 origin, reverse primer"
     primer_bind     5024..5045
                     /label=F1ori-F
                     /note="F1 origin, forward primer"
     promoter        5208..5312
                     /gene="bla"
                     /label=AmpR promoter
     CDS             5313..6173
                     /codon_start=1
                     /gene="bla"
                     /product="beta-lactamase"
                     /label=AmpR
                     /note="confers resistance to ampicillin, carbenicillin, and
                     related antibiotics"
                     /translation="MSIQHFRVALIPFFAAFCLPVFAHPETLVKVKDAEDQLGARVGYI
                     ELDLNSGKILESFRPEERFPMMSTFKVLLCGAVLSRIDAGQEQLGRRIHYSQNDLVEYS
                     PVTEKHLTDGMTVRELCSAAITMSDNTAANLLLTTIGGPKELTAFLHNMGDHVTRLDRW
                     EPELNEAIPNDERDTTMPVAMATTLRKLLTGELLTLASRQQLIDWMEADKVAGPLLRSA
                     LPAGWFIADKSGAGERGSRGIIAALGPDGKPSRIVVIYTTGSQATMDERNRQIAEIGAS
                     LIKHW"
     primer_bind     complement(5531..5550)
                     /label=Amp-R
                     /note="Ampicillin resistance gene, reverse primer"
     rep_origin      6344..6932
                     /direction=RIGHT
                     /label=ori
                     /note="high-copy-number ColE1/pMB1/pBR322/pUC origin of
                     replication"
     primer_bind     6833..6852
                     /label=pBR322ori-F
                     /note="pBR322 origin, forward primer"
     primer_bind     7086..7103
                     /label=L4440
                     /note="L4440 vector, forward primer"
     protein_bind    7220..7241
                     /label=CAP binding site
                     /bound_moiety="E. coli catabolite activator protein"
                     /note="CAP binding activates transcription in the presence
                     of cAMP."
     promoter        7256..7286
                     /label=lac promoter
                     /note="promoter for the E. coli lac operon"
     protein_bind    7294..7310
                     /label=lac operator
                     /bound_moiety="lac repressor encoded by lacI"
                     /note="The lac repressor binds to the lac operator to
                     inhibit transcription in E. coli. This inhibition can be
                     relieved by adding lactose or
                     isopropyl-beta-D-thiogalactopyranoside (IPTG)."
     primer_bind     7299..7321
                     /label=M13/pUC Reverse
                     /note="In lacZ gene"
     primer_bind     7318..7334
                     /label=M13 rev
                     /note="common sequencing primer, one of multiple similar
                     variants"
     primer_bind     7318..7334
                     /label=M13 Reverse
                     /note="In lacZ gene. Also called M13-rev"
     primer_bind     7353..7373
                     /label=T3
                     /note="T3 promoter, forward primer"
     promoter        7355..7373
                     /label=T3 promoter
                     /note="promoter for bacteriophage T3 RNA polymerase"
ORIGIN
        1 ttaatgtagt cttatgcaat actcttgtag tcttgcaaca tggtaacgat gagttagcaa
       61 catgccttac aaggagagaa aaagcaccgt gcatgccgat tggtggaagt aaggtggtac
      121 gatcgtgcct tattaggaag gcaacagacg ggtctgacat ggattggacg aaccactgaa
      181 ttgccgcatt gcagagatat tgtatttaag tgcctagctc gatacataaa cgggtctctc
      241 tggttagacc agatctgagc ctgggagctc tctggctaac tagggaaccc actgcttaag
      301 cctcaataaa gcttgccttg agtgcttcaa gtagtgtgtg cccgtctgtt gtgtgactct
      361 ggtaactaga gatccctcag acccttttag tcagtgtgga aaatctctag cagtggcgcc
      421 cgaacaggga cttgaaagcg aaagggaaac cagaggagct ctctcgacgc aggactcggc
      481 ttgctgaagc gcgcacggca agaggcgagg ggcggcgact ggtgagtacg ccaaaaattt
      541 tgactagcgg aggctagaag gagagagatg ggtgcgagag cgtcagtatt aagcggggga
      601 gaattagatc gcgatgggaa aaaattcggt taaggccagg gggaaagaaa aaatataaat
      661 taaaacatat agtatgggca agcagggagc tagaacgatt cgcagttaat cctggcctgt
      721 tagaaacatc agaaggctgt agacaaatac tgggacagct acaaccatcc cttcagacag
      781 gatcagaaga acttagatca ttatataata cagtagcaac cctctattgt gtgcatcaaa
      841 ggatagagat aaaagacacc aaggaagctt tagacaagat agaggaagag caaaacaaaa
      901 gtaagaccac cgcacagcaa gcggccgctg atcttcagac ctggaggagg agatatgagg
      961 gacaattgga gaagtgaatt atataaatat aaagtagtaa aaattgaacc attaggagta
     1021 gcacccacca aggcaaagag aagagtggtg cagagagaaa aaagagcagt gggaatagga
     1081 gctttgttcc ttgggttctt gggagcagca ggaagcacta tgggcgcagc gtcaatgacg
     1141 ctgacggtac aggccagaca attattgtct ggtatagtgc agcagcagaa caatttgctg
     1201 agggctattg aggcgcaaca gcatctgttg caactcacag tctggggcat caagcagctc
     1261 caggcaagaa tcctggctgt ggaaagatac ctaaaggatc aacagctcct ggggatttgg
     1321 ggttgctctg gaaaactcat ttgcaccact gctgtgcctt ggaatgctag ttggagtaat
     1381 aaatctctgg aacagatttg gaatcacacg acctggatgg agtgggacag agaaattaac
     1441 aattacacaa gcttaataca ctccttaatt gaagaatcgc aaaaccagca agaaaagaat
     1501 gaacaagaat tattggaatt agataaatgg gcaagtttgt ggaattggtt taacataaca
     1561 aattggctgt ggtatataaa attattcata atgatagtag gaggcttggt aggtttaaga
     1621 atagtttttg ctgtactttc tatagtgaat agagttaggc agggatattc accattatcg
     1681 tttcagaccc acctcccaac cccgagggga cccagagagg gcctatttcc catgattcct
     1741 tcatatttgc atatacgata caaggctgtt agagagataa ttagaattaa tttgactgta
     1801 aacacaaaga tattagtaca aaatacgtga cgtagaaagt aataatttct tgggtagttt
     1861 gcagttttaa aattatgttt taaaatggac tatcatatgc ttaccgtaac ttgaaagtat
     1921 ttcgatttct tggctttata tatcttgtgg aaaggacgaa acaccggaga cgtgaccgtc
     1981 tctgttttag agctagaaat agcaagttaa aataaggcta gtccgttatc aacttgaaaa
     2041 agtggcaccg agtcggtgct tttttgaatt ctagatcttg agacaaatgg cagtattcat
     2101 ccacaatttt aaaagaaaag gggggattgg ggggtacagt gcaggggaaa gaatagtaga
     2161 cataatagca acagacatac aaactaaaga attacaaaaa caaattacaa aaattcaaaa
     2221 ttttcgggtt tattacaggg acagcagaga tccactttgg cgccggctcg agtggctccg
     2281 gtgcccgtca gtgggcagag cgcacatcgc ccacagtccc cgagaagttg gggggagggg
     2341 tcggcaattg aaccggtgcc tagagaaggt ggcgcggggt aaactgggaa agtgatgtcg
     2401 tgtactggct ccgccttttt cccgagggtg ggggagaacc gtatataagt gcagtagtcg
     2461 ccgtgaacgt tctttttcgc aacgggtttg ccgccagaac acaggtgtcg tgacgcggga
     2521 tctgccacca tgagcgagct gatcaccgag aacatgcaca tgaagctgta catggagggc
     2581 accgtgaaca accaccactt caagtgcaca tccgagggcg aaggcaagcc ctacgagggc
     2641 acccagaccc agagaatcaa ggtggtcgag ggcggccctc tccccttcgc cttcgacatc
     2701 ctggctacca gcttcatgta cggcagtcac accttcatca accacaccca gggcatcccc
     2761 gacttctgga agcagtcctt ccctgagggc ttcacatggg agagagtcac cacatacgaa
     2821 gacgggggcg tgctgaccgc tacccaggac accagcctcc aggacggctg cctcatctac
     2881 aacgtcaaga tcagaggggt gaacttccca tccaacggcc ctgtgatgca gaagaaaaca
     2941 ctcggctggg aggcccacac cgagatgctg taccccgctg acggcggcct ggaaggcaga
     3001 accgcgctgg ccctgaagct cgtgggcggg ggccacctga tctgcaactt caagaccaca
     3061 tacagatcca agaaacccgc taagaacctc aagatgcccg gcgtctacta tgtggactac
     3121 agactggaaa gaatcaagga ggccgacaaa gagacctacg tcgagcagca cgaggtggct
     3181 gtggccagat actgcgacct ccctagcaaa ctggggcaca agcttaatta aggtaccacg
     3241 cgttaagtcg acaatcaacc tctggattac aaaatttgtg aaagattgac tggtattctt
     3301 aactatgttg ctccttttac gctatgtgga tacgctgctt taatgccttt gtatcatgct
     3361 attgcttccc gtatggcttt cattttctcc tccttgtata aatcctggtt gctgtctctt
     3421 tatgaggagt tgtggcccgt tgtcaggcaa cgtggcgtgg tgtgcactgt gtttgctgac
     3481 gcaaccccca ctggttgggg cattgccacc acctgtcagc tcctttccgg gactttcgct
     3541 ttccccctcc ctattgccac ggcggaactc atcgccgcct gccttgcccg ctgctggaca
     3601 ggggctcggc tgttgggcac tgacaattcc gtggtgttgt cggggaaatc atcgtccttt
     3661 ccttggctgc tcgcctgtgt tgccacctgg attctgcgcg ggacgtcctt ctgctacgtc
     3721 ccttcggccc tcaatccagc ggaccttcct tcccgcggcc tgctgccggc tctgcggcct
     3781 cttccgcgtc ttcgccttcg ccctcagacg agtcggatct ccctttgggc cgcctccccg
     3841 cgtcgacttt aagaccaatg acttacaagg cagctgtaga tcttagccac tttttaaaag
     3901 aaaagggggg actggaaggg ctaattcact cccaacgaag acaagatctg ctttttgctt
     3961 gtactgggtc tctctggtta gaccagatct gagcctggga gctctctggc taactaggga
     4021 acccactgct taagcctcaa taaagcttgc cttgagtgct tcaagtagtg tgtgcccgtc
     4081 tgttgtgtga ctctggtaac tagagatccc tcagaccctt ttagtcagtg tggaaaatct
     4141 ctagcagtac gtatagtagt tcatgtcatc ttattattca gtatttataa cttgcaaaga
     4201 aatgaatatc agagagtgag aggaacttgt ttattgcagc ttataatggt tacaaataaa
     4261 gcaatagcat cacaaatttc acaaataaag catttttttc actgcattct agttgtggtt
     4321 tgtccaaact catcaatgta tcttatcatg tctggctcta gctatcccgc ccctaactcc
     4381 gcccatcccg cccctaactc cgcccagttc cgcccattct ccgccccatg gctgactaat
     4441 tttttttatt tatgcagagg ccgaggccgc ctcggcctct gagctattcc agaagtagtg
     4501 aggaggcttt tttggaggcc tagggacgta cccaattcgc cctatagtga gtcgtattac
     4561 gcgcgctcac tggccgtcgt tttacaacgt cgtgactggg aaaaccctgg cgttacccaa
     4621 cttaatcgcc ttgcagcaca tccccctttc gccagctggc gtaatagcga agaggcccgc
     4681 accgatcgcc cttcccaaca gttgcgcagc ctgaatggcg aatgggnnnn nnnnnnnnnn
     4741 nnnnnnnnnn nnnnnnnnnn nnnnnnnnnn nnnnnnnnnn nnnnnnnnnn nnnnnnnnnn
     4801 nnnnnnnnnn nnnnnnnnnn nnnnnnnnnn nnnnnnnnnn nnnnnnnnnn cnnnnnnnnn
     4861 nnnnnnnnnn nnnnnnnnnn nnnnnnnnnn nnnnnnnnnn nnnnnnnnnn nnnnnnnnnn
     4921 nnnnnnnnnn nnnnnnnnnn nnannnnnnn nnnnnnnnnn nnnnnnnnnn nnnnnnnnnn
     4981 nnnnnnnnnn nncctttgac gttggagtcc acgttcttta atagtggact cttgttccaa
     5041 actggaacaa cactcaaccc tatctcggtc tattcttttg atttataagg gattttgccg
     5101 atttcggcct attggttaaa aaatgagctg atttaacaaa aatttaacgc gaattttaac
     5161 aaaatattaa cgcttacaat ttaggtggca cttttcgggg aaatgtgcgc ggaaccccta
     5221 tttgtttatt tttctaaata cattcaaata tgtatccgct catgagacaa taaccctgat
     5281 aaatgcttca ataatattga aaaaggaaga gtatgagtat tcaacatttc cgtgtcgccc
     5341 ttattccctt ttttgcggca ttttgccttc ctgtttttgc tcacccagaa acgctggtga
     5401 aagtaaaaga tgctgaagat cagttgggtg cacgagtggg ttacatcgaa ctggatctca
     5461 acagcggtaa gatccttgag agttttcgcc ccgaagaacg ttttccaatg atgagcactt
     5521 ttaaagttct gctatgtggc gcggtattat cccgtattga cgccgggcaa gagcaactcg
     5581 gtcgccgcat acactattct cagaatgact tggttgagta ctcaccagtc acagaaaagc
     5641 atcttacgga tggcatgaca gtaagagaat tatgcagtgc tgccataacc atgagtgata
     5701 acactgcggc caacttactt ctgacaacga tcggaggacc gaaggagcta accgcttttt
     5761 tgcacaacat gggggatcat gtaactcgcc ttgatcgttg ggaaccggag ctgaatgaag
     5821 ccataccaaa cgacgagcgt gacaccacga tgcctgtagc aatggcaaca acgttgcgca
     5881 aactattaac tggcgaacta cttactctag cttcccggca acaattaata gactggatgg
     5941 aggcggataa agttgcagga ccacttctgc gctcggccct tccggctggc tggtttattg
     6001 ctgataaatc tggagccggt gagcgtgggt ctcgcggtat cattgcagca ctggggccag
     6061 atggtaagcc ctcccgtatc gtagttatct acacgacggg gagtcaggca actatggatg
     6121 aacgaaatag acagatcgct gagataggtg cctcactgat taagcattgg taactgtcag
     6181 accaagttta ctcatatata ctttagattg atttaaaact tcatttttaa tttaaaagga
     6241 tctaggtgaa gatccttttt gataatctca tgaccaaaat cccttaacgt gagttttcgt
     6301 tccactgagc gtcagacccc gtagaaaaga tcaaaggatc ttcttgagat cctttttttc
     6361 tgcgcgtaat ctgctgcttg caaacaaaaa aaccaccgct accagcggtg gtttgtttgc
     6421 cggatcaaga gctaccaact ctttttccga aggtaactgg cttcagcaga gcgcagatac
     6481 caaatactgt tcttctagtg tagccgtagt taggccacca cttcaagaac tctgtagcac
     6541 cgcctacata cctcgctctg ctaatcctgt taccagtggc tgctgccagt ggcgataagt
     6601 cgtgtcttac cgggttggac tcaagacgat agttaccgga taaggcgcag cggtcgggct
     6661 gaacgggggg ttcgtgcaca cagcccagct tggagcgaac gacctacacc gaactgagat
     6721 acctacagcg tgagctatga gaaagcgcca cgcttcccga agggagaaag gcggacaggt
     6781 atccggtaag cggcagggtc ggaacaggag agcgcacgag ggagcttcca gggggaaacg
     6841 cctggtatct ttatagtcct gtcgggtttc gccacctctg acttgagcgt cgatttttgt
     6901 gatgctcgtc aggggggcgg agcctatgga aaaacgccag caacgcggcc tttttacggt
     6961 tcctggcctt ttgctggcct tttgctcaca tgttctttcc tgcgttatcc cctgattctg
     7021 tggataaccg tattaccgcc tttgagtgag ctgataccgc tcgccgcagc cgaacgaccg
     7081 agcgcagcga gtcagtgagc gaggaagcgg aagagcgccc aatacgcaaa ccgcctctcc
     7141 ccgcgcgttg gccgattcat taatgcagct ggcacgacag gtttcccgac tggaaagcgg
     7201 gcagtgagcg caacgcaatt aatgtgagtt agctcactca ttaggcaccc caggctttac
     7261 actttatgct tccggctcgt atgttgtgtg gaattgtgag cggataacaa tttcacacag
     7321 gaaacagcta tgaccatgat tacgccaagc gcgcaattaa ccctcactaa agggaacaaa
     7381 agctggagct gcaagc
//
