>Addgene plasmid #57824 | pLKO5.sgRNA.EFS.tRFP657 | addgene partial sequence | sequence record 93081 | hU6-F 5'-GAGGGCCTATTTCCCATGATT-3'
AGGCTGTTAGAGAGATAATTAGAATTAATTTGACTGTAAACACAAAGATATTAGTACAAAATACGTGACG
TAGAAAGTAATAATTTCTTGGGTAGTTTGCAGTTTTAAAATTATGTTTTAAAATGGACTATCATATGCTT
ACCGTAACTTGAAAGTATTTCGATTTCTTGGCTTTATATATCTTGTGGAAAGGACGAAACACCGGAGACG
TGACCGTCTCTGTTTTAGAGCTAGAAATAGCAAGTTAAAATAAGGCTAGTCCGTTATCAACTTGAAAAAG
TGGCACCGAGTCGGTGCTTTTTTGAATTCTAGATCTTGAGACAAATGGCAGTATTCATCCACAATTTTAA
AAGAAAAGGGGGGATTGGGGGGTACAGTGCAGGGGAAAGAATAGTAGACATAATAGCAACAGACATACAA
ACTAAAGAATTACAAAAACAAATTACAAAAATTCAAAATTTTCGGGTTTATTACAGGGACAGCAGAGATC
CACTTTGGCGCCGGCTCGAGTGGCTCCGGTGCCCGTCAGTGGGCAGAGCGCACATCGCCCACAGTCCCCG
AGAAGTTGGGGGGAGGGGTCGGCAATTGAACCGGTGCCTAGAGAAGGTGGCGCGGGGTAAACTGGGAAAG
TGATGTCGTGTACTGGCTCCGCCTTTTTCCCGAGGGTGGGGGAGAACCGTATATAAGTGCAGTAGTCGCC
GTGAACGTTCTTTTTCGCAACGGGTTTGCCGCCAGAACACAGGTGTCGTGACGCGGGATCTGCCACCATG
AGCGAGCTGATCACCGAGAACATGCACATGAAGCTGTACATGGAGGGCACCGTGAACAACCACCACTTCA
AGTGCACATCCGAGGGCGAAGGCAAGCCCTACGAGGGCACCC
