>Addgene plasmid #57824 | pLKO5.sgRNA.EFS.tRFP657 | addgene partial sequence | sequence record 93083 | WPRE-R 5'-CATAGCGTAAAAGGAGCAACA-3'
CAAATTTTGTAATCCAGAGGTTGATTGTCGACTTAACGCGTGGTACCTTAATTAAGCTTGTGCCCCAGTT
TGCTAGGGAGGTCGCAGTATCTGGCCACAGCCACCTCGTGCTGCTCGACGTAGGTCTCTTTGTCGGCCTC
CTTGATTCTTTCCAGTCTGTAGTCCACATAGTAGACGCCGGGCATCTTGAGGTTCTTAGCGGGTTTCTTG
GATCTGTATGTGGTCTTGAAGTTGCAGATCAGGTGGCCCCCGCCCACGAGCTTCAGGGCCAGCGCGGTTC
TGCCTTCCAGGCCGCCGTCAGCGGGGTACAGCATCTCGGTGTGGGCCTCCCAGCCGAGTGTTTTCTTCTG
CATCACAGGGCCGTTGGATGGGAAGTTCACCCCTCTGATCTTGACGTTGTAGATGAGGCAGCCGTCCTGG
AGGCTGGTGTCCTGGGTAGCGGTCAGCACGCCCCCGTCTTCGTATGTGGTGACTCTCTCCCATGTGAAGC
CCTCAGGGAAGGACTGCTTCCAGAAGTCGGGGATGCCCTGGGTGTGGTTGATGAAGGTGTGACTGCCGTA
CATGAAGCTGGTAGCCAGGATGTCGAAGGCGAAGGGGAGAGGGCCGCCCTCGACCACCTTGATTCTCTGG
GTCTGGGTGCCCTCGTAGGGCTTGCCTTCGCCCTCGGATGTGCACTTGAAGTGGTGGTTGTTCACGGTGC
CCTCCATGTACAGCTTCATGTGCATGTTCTCGGTGATCAGCTCGCTCATGGTGGCAGATCCCGCGTCACG
ACACCTGTGTTCTGGCGGCAAACCCGTTGCGAAAAA
